Addgene plasmid #208988: pENTR-D-Topo-kcnk5a
Purpose: Riboprobe generation
Depositing lab: GuangJun Zhang. Depositing organization: Purdue University. Publication: Evolution of two-pore domain potassium channels and their gene expression in zebrafish embryos. Park SJ, Silic MR, Staab PL, Chen J, Zackschewski EL, Zhang G. Dev Dyn. 2024 Jan 25. doi: 10.1002/dvdy.690. PubMed 38270285.
Backbone
  Vector backbone: pDORN221
  Backbone manufacturer: Invitrogen
  Backbone size w/o insert (bp): 2581
  Total vector size (bp): 4123
  Vector type: Cloning
Growth in bacteria
  Bacterial resistance: Kanamycin, 50 μg/mL
  Growth temperature: 37°C
  Growth strain: DH5alpha
  Copy number: High Copy
Gene/Insert
  Gene/Insert name: kcnk5a (alt names: TASK-2; zgc:123271)
  Species: D. rerio (zebrafish)
  Insert size (bp): 1542
  GenBank ID: NM_001037401.2
  Entrez Gene: kcnk5a (a.k.a. zgc:123271)
  Promoter: T7
  Cloning method: TOPO Cloning
  Sequencing primers: 5′ M13F; 3′ M13R
Terms and licenses: Academic/Nonprofit Terms; Industry Terms: Not Available to Industry
How to cite: pENTR-D-Topo-kcnk5a was a gift from GuangJun Zhang (Addgene plasmid # 208988 ; http://n2t.net/addgene:208988 ; RRID:Addgene_208988)
