[The description below was written by a language model from this plasmid's Addgene catalogue record and pLannotate feature annotations shown in this document.]
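Description:
pENTR-D-Topo-kcnk5a is a Gateway entry-type cloning plasmid of about 4.1 kb carrying the zebrafish (D. rerio) kcnk5a coding sequence, which encodes a two-pore domain potassium channel also known as TASK-2. The name points to a pENTR/D-TOPO entry vector and the insert was introduced by TOPO cloning, whereas the catalogue lists the backbone as an Invitrogen "pDORN221"; the record does not resolve this difference. It is maintained in E. coli at high copy through a ColE1/pUC-type origin and selected with kanamycin via the aph(3')-Ia KanR gene. The rrnB T1 and T2 terminators lie upstream of the cloning region, where they limit read-through transcription from the backbone. Short lacZα and lacI fragments are also annotated, apparently as vector remnants.

The roughly 1.5 kb insert sits between attL1 and attL2, so it could in principle be transferred to attR-containing destination vectors by an LR recombination reaction. The automated annotation labels only the first portion of the insert, as a fragment matching human KCNK5. This reflects homology to the mammalian orthologue rather than a human origin, and the more divergent remainder of the insert is unannotated. A T7 promoter lies just outside attL2 and points back toward the insert on the opposite strand to the coding sequence. In vitro transcription with T7 RNA polymerase should therefore yield antisense RNA. That arrangement fits the stated purpose of riboprobe generation, presumably for in situ hybridization to map kcnk5a expression in zebrafish embryos, in line with the associated study of potassium channel gene expression. M13 forward and reverse primer sites flank the cassette for sequence verification.
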