Features (pLannotate 1.2.2; 10 found; start..end, strand, type, name):
      1..37      -  CDS            lacZα (fragment): LacZα fragment of β-galactosidase; lacZ fragment
     53..152     +  protein_bind   attL1: mutant version of attL; recombination site for the Gateway® LR reaction LR Clonase™
    173..1099    +  CDS            KCNK5 (fragment): KCNK5_HUMAN - Also known as TASK2. Experimental evidence at protein level: Swiss-Prot protein existence level 1. pH-dependent, voltage insensitive, outwardly rectifying potassium channel. Outward rectification is lost at high external K(+) concentrations. From Homo sapiens (Human).
   1731..1830    -  protein_bind   attL2: mutant version of attL; recombination site for the Gateway® LR reaction LR Clonase™
   1848..1866    -  promoter       T7 promoter: promoter for bacteriophage T7 RNA polymerase
   2000..2809    +  CDS            KanR: aminoglycoside phosphotransferase; aph(3')-Ia; confers resistance to kanamycin in bacteria or G418 (Geneticin®) in eukaryotes
   2956..3544    +  rep_origin     ori: high-copy-number ColE1/pMB1/pBR322/pUC origin of replication
   3727..3819    +  CDS            lacI (fragment): lac repressor; lacI; The lac repressor binds to the lac operator to inhibit transcription in E. coli. This inhibition can be relieved by adding lactose or isopropyl-β-D-thiogalactopyranoside (IPTG).
   3874..3901    -  terminator     rrnB T2 terminator: transcription terminator T2 from the E. coli rrnB gene
   4033..4076    +  terminator     rrnB T1 terminator: Escherichia coli rrnB; transcription terminator T1 from the E. coli rrnB gene
>Addgene plasmid #208988 | pENTR-D-Topo-kcnk5a | addgene full sequence | sequence record 413258 | Addgene NGS Result
GTTTTCCCAGTCACGACGTTGTAAAACGACGGCCAGTCTTAAGCTCGGGCCCCAAATAATGATTTTATTT
TGACTGATAGTGACCTGTTCGTTGCAACAAATTGATGAGCAATGCTTTTTTATAATGCCAACTTTGTACA
AAAAAGCAGGCTCCGCGGCCGCCCCCTTCACCATGGTGGACAAGGGACCTCTTCTGACTTCTGCTATCAT
TTTCTACCTGTCGATTGGGGCAGCAATATTCCAAGTCATCGAAGAACCGAACTGGGAGATCGCCGTGAGG
AAATATAGAGCAGACAAGGAGAGCATATTGAAACAATACCCCTGCCTTACCAAGGCTGACCTGGACTACA
TTCTAGAGGTGGTGTCCGATGCTGCAGGACAAGGCATCACCATCACAGGCGACAAAACCTTTAACAACTG
GAACTGGCCCAATGCCGTCATCTTTGCAGCCACAGTGATCACAACTATAGGTTATGGAAATATTGCTCCA
AAAACTCCTTCAGGGAGGGTTTTCTGTATATTTTATGGTCTCTTTGGAGTGCCACTGTGTTTCACTTGGA
TCAGTGAACTTGGAAAGTTTTTTGGTGGAAGAGCTAAACACCTCGGATGGTATCTTACAAAGAAAGGAGT
AACATTGCGGAAAACGCAGCTCACCTGTACAGCTGTCTTTCTGTTATGGGGTGTGCTGATCCATTTGGTG
ATTCCTCCATTTGTTTTCATGACTCAAGAAGGCTGGACCTATATCGAGGGCTTGTATTTTTCTTTCGTCA
CTTTGACAACTATTGGTTTTGGTGATCTTGTAGCAGGTGTTGACCCAAATGCTGAATATCCTACTCTCTA
TCGCTACTTTGTTGAGGTGTGGATTTATCTTGGTCTGGCATGGCTGTCTTTGTTTTTCAATTGGAAGGTG
CGTATGGTTGTGGAGGCTCACAAAGCTCTGAAGAAGCACCGTAAAAGGCGTAGGCTTTCACTGGATGAGT
TACAGCTCAAGGAAAGTCATAAGACACTACACCTTCCCCCAACTCCCAATGATGTCAACATCTTCAGCTT
CCTGTCCAAGAAAAAGGAAGGTTACAATGACTTAATTAAGCAAATAGGTGCTGACAAAGGAGAAAATCAG
TGTGTCAGCACTATGAATAGTAGAAAGAACGCAGCCGCAAAGCGCTCAAAAAGCTGCAGCGATGCTCTCT
CTATAAATGGAAATACTATTGTTAGTCTAGACGGCTCACCTCGACTGAAGCGCCATTATAGCTTCAGTGA
TAGAGTTGCTGTAGCACTCTCAAAATCCAAGGGCTACCTTTTTAGCCAAGAGGAATGTCTTCTCATGACT
GAGAAGCTAGAGGAAGGAGATACTGACTTGCAGTGCATGGGAATGTCTGGGAATCAGTTGGACAAGGAGG
CAGGAGAGAGCCATCAAGCTCTTATATATGAAGGCTGCAGAAATGGTCCGATCACATGGGACTCCAAAGG
TCACCAGACCAACATGTTTCCTAATGCTAACATAACCTTCATTGATGAGGATAATTTTGTAAACAATAAC
CGGGAGGATGAAAATGACTTTATGCCTAGCTTCAAATCAGATGAGCCAGATTTCAGAAAGGAAGAGGACT
CAGAATCTGAAACCTCTGTATTCACCAGATGTGGCTCAGACCATGGACAATCCTACGAGCGGCTGGTGGA
AGAGTATTCCAAAGAGGACAACACTGACATTTAAAAGGGTGGGCGCGCCGACCCAGCTTTCTTGTACAAA
GTTGGCATTATAAGAAAGCATTGCTTATCAATTTGTTGCAACGAACAGGTCACTATCAGTCAAAATAAAA
TCATTATTTGCCATCCAGCTGATATCCCCTATAGTGAGTCGTATTACATGGTCATAGCTGTTTCCTGGCA
GCTCTGGCCCGTGTCTCAAAATCTCTGATGTTACATTGCACAAGATAAAAATATATCATCATGAACAATA
AAACTGTCTGCTTACATAAACAGTAATACAAGGGGTGTTATGAGCCATATTCAACGGGAAACGTCGAGGC
CGCGATTAAATTCCAACATGGATGCTGATTTATATGGGTATAAATGGGCTCGCGATAATGTCGGGCAATC
AGGTGCGACAATCTATCGCTTGTATGGGAAGCCCGATGCGCCAGAGTTGTTTCTGAAACATGGCAAAGGT
AGCGTTGCCAATGATGTTACAGATGAGATGGTCAGACTAAACTGGCTGACGGAATTTATGCCTCTTCCGA
CCATCAAGCATTTTATCCGTACTCCTGATGATGCATGGTTACTCACCACTGCGATCCCCGGAAAAACAGC
ATTCCAGGTATTAGAAGAATATCCTGATTCAGGTGAAAATATTGTTGATGCGCTGGCAGTGTTCCTGCGC
CGGTTGCATTCGATTCCTGTTTGTAATTGTCCTTTTAACAGCGATCGCGTATTTCGTCTCGCTCAGGCGC
AATCACGAATGAATAACGGTTTGGTTGATGCGAGTGATTTTGATGACGAGCGTAATGGCTGGCCTGTTGA
ACAAGTCTGGAAAGAAATGCATAAACTTTTGCCATTCTCACCGGATTCAGTCGTCACTCATGGTGATTTC
TCACTTGATAACCTTATTTTTGACGAGGGGAAATTAATAGGTTGTATTGATGTTGGACGAGTCGGAATCG
CAGACCGATACCAGGATCTTGCCATCCTATGGAACTGCCTCGGTGAGTTTTCTCCTTCATTACAGAAACG
GCTTTTTCAAAAATATGGTATTGATAATCCTGATATGAATAAATTGCAGTTTCATTTGATGCTCGATGAG
TTTTTCTAATCAGAATTGGTTAATTGGTTGTAACACTGGCAGAGCATTACGCTGACTTGACGGGACGGCG
CAAGCTCATGACCAAAATCCCTTAACGTGAGTTACGCGTCGTTCCACTGAGCGTCAGACCCCGTAGAAAA
GATCAAAGGATCTTCTTGAGATCCTTTTTTTCTGCGCGTAATCTGCTGCTTGCAAACAAAAAAACCACCG
CTACCAGCGGTGGTTTGTTTGCCGGATCAAGAGCTACCAACTCTTTTTCCGAAGGTAACTGGCTTCAGCA
GAGCGCAGATACCAAATACTGTTCTTCTAGTGTAGCCGTAGTTAGGCCACCACTTCAAGAACTCTGTAGC
ACCGCCTACATACCTCGCTCTGCTAATCCTGTTACCAGTGGCTGCTGCCAGTGGCGATAAGTCGTGTCTT
ACCGGGTTGGACTCAAGACGATAGTTACCGGATAAGGCGCAGCGGTCGGGCTGAACGGGGGGTTCGTGCA
CACAGCCCAGCTTGGAGCGAACGACCTACACCGAACTGAGATACCTACAGCGTGAGCTATGAGAAAGCGC
CACGCTTCCCGAAGGGAGAAAGGCGGACAGGTATCCGGTAAGCGGCAGGGTCGGAACAGGAGAGCGCACG
AGGGAGCTTCCAGGGGGAAACGCCTGGTATCTTTATAGTCCTGTCGGGTTTCGCCACCTCTGACTTGAGC
GTCGATTTTTGTGATGCTCGTCAGGGGGGCGGAGCCTATGGAAAAACGCCAGCAACGCGGCCTTTTTACG
GTTCCTGGCCTTTTGCTGGCCTTTTGCTCACATGTTCTTTCCTGCGTTATCCCCTGATTCTGTGGATAAC
CGTATTACCGCCTTTGAGTGAGCTGATACCGCTCGCCGCAGCCGAACGACCGAGCGCAGCGAGTCAGTGA
GCGAGGAAGCGGAAGAGCGCCCAATACGCAAACCGCCTCTCCCCGCGCGTTGGCCGATTCATTAATGCAG
CTGGCACGACAGGTTTCCCGACTGGAAAGCGGGCAGTGAGCGCAACGCAATTAATACGCGTACCGCTAGC
CAGGAAGAGTTTGTAGAAACGCAAAAAGGCCATCCGTCAGGATGGCCTTCTGCTTAGTTTGATGCCTGGC
AGTTTATGGCGGGCGTCCTGCCCGCCACCCTCCGGGCCGTTGCTTCACAACGTTCAAATCCGCTCCCGGC
GGATTTGTCCTACTCAGGAGAGCGTTCACCGACAAACAACAGATAAAACGAAAGGCCCAGTCTTCCGACT
GAGCCTTTCGTTTTATTTGATGCCTGGCAGTTCCCTACTCTCGCGTTAACGCTAGCATGGAT
